>Addgene plasmid #101677 | pAB213 | addgene full sequence | sequence record 376882 | Addgene NGS Result
[128 nt withheld, positions 1-128]
CCTTTGACGTTGGAGTCCACGTTCTTT
[37 nt withheld, positions 156-192]
ACCCTATCTCGGGCTATTCTTTTGATTTATAAGGGATTTTGCCGATTTCGGCCTATTGGTTAAAAAATGA
GCTGATTTAACAAAAATTTAACGCGAATTTTAACAAAATATTAACGTTTACAATTTAAAAGGATCTAGGT
GAAGATCCTTTTTGATAATCTCATGACCAAAATCCCTTAACGTGAGTTTTCGTTCCACTGAGCGTCAGAC
CCCGTAGAAAAGATCAAAGGATCTTCTTGAGATCCTTTTTTTCTGCGCGTAATCTGCTGCTTGCAAACAA
AAAAACCACCGCTACCAGCGGTGGTTTGTTTGCCGGATCAAGAGCTACCAACTCTTTTTCCGAAGGTAAC
TGGCTTCAGCAGAGCGCAGATACCAAATACTGTCCTTCTAGTGTAGCCGTAGTTAGGCCACCACTTCAAG
AACTCTGTAGCACCGCCTACATACCTCGCTCTGCTAATCCTGTTACCAGTCAGGCATTTGAGAAGCACAC
GGTCACACTGCTTCCGGTAGTCAATAAACCGGTAAACCAGCAATAGACATAAGCGGCTATTTAACGACCC
TGCCCTGAACCGACGACCGGGTCGAATTTGCTTTCGAATTTCTGCCATTCATCCGCTTATTATCACTTAT
TCAGGCGTAGCAACCAGGCGTTTAAGGGCACCAATAACTGCCTTAAAAAAATTACGCCCCGCCCTGCCAC
TCATCGCAGTACTGTTGTAATTCATTAAGCATTCTGCCGACATGGAAGCCATCACAAACGGCATGATGAA
CCTGAATCGCCAGCGGCATCAGCACCTTGTCGCCTTGCGTATAATATTTGCCCATGGCTAGCGGAGTGTA
TACTGGCTTACTATGTTGGCACTGATGAGGGTGTCAGTGAAGTGCTTCATGTGGCAGGAGAAAAAAGGCT
GCACCGGTGCGTCAGCAGAATATGTGATACAGGATATATTCCGCTTCCTCGCTCACTGACTCGCTACGCT
CGGTCGTTCGACTGCGGCGAGCGGAAATGGCTTACGAACGGGGCGGAGATTTCCTGGAAGATGCCAGGAA
GATACTTAACAGGGAAGTGAGAGGGCCGCGGCAAAGCCGTTTTTCCATAGGCTCCGCCCCCCTGACAAGC
ATCACGAAATCTGACGCTCAAATCAGTGGTGGCGAAACCCGACAGGACTATAAAGATACCAGGCGTTTCC
CCCTGGCGGCTCCCTCGTGCGCTCTCCTGTTCCTGCCTTTCGGTTTACCGGTGTCATTCCGCTGTTATGG
CCGCGTTTGTCTCATTCCACGCCTGACACTCAGTTCCGGGTAGGCAGTTCGCTCCAAGCTGGACTGTATG
CACGAACCCCCCGTTCAGTCCGACCGCTGCGCCTTATCCGGTAACTATCGTCTTGAGTCCAACCCGGAAA
GACATGCAAAAGCACCACTGGCAGCAGCCACTGGTAATTGATTTAGAGGAGTTAGTCTTGAAGTCATGCG
CCGGTTAAGGCTAAACTGAAAGGACAAGTTTTGGTGACTGCGCTCCTCCAAGCCAGTTACCTCGGTTCAA
AGAGTTGGTAGCTCAGAGAACCTTCGAAAAACCGCCCTGCAAGGCGGTTTTTTCGTTTTCAGAGCAAGAG
ATTACGCGCAGACCAAAACGATCTCAAGAAGATCATCTTATTAATCAGATAAAATATTTCTAGGATCATG
AGCCCGAAGTGGCGAGCCCGATCTTCCCCATCGGTGATGTCGGCGATATAGGCGCCAGCAACCGCACCTG
TGGCGCCGGTGATGCCGGCCACGATGCGTCCGGCGTAGAGGATCTGCTCATGTTTGACAGCTTATCATCG
ATGCATCCTAGGTAATACGACTCACTATAGGGAGAGGATCCTGTCAATTTCCGCGATAGAGGAGGTAAAG
CATATGGTTTCAAAAGGCGAAGAAGACAACATGGCGATTATCAAGGAATTTATGCGTTTCAAGGTCCACA
TGGAAGGCAGCGTCAATGGTCACGAATTTGAAATTGAAGGCGAAGGTGAAGGCCGTCCGTATGAAGGCAC
CCAGACGGCAAAACTGAAGGTCACCAAAGGCGGTCCGCTGCCGTTTGCTTGGGATATTCTGTCACCGCAA
TTCATGTATGGTTCGAAAGCGTACGTTAAGCATCCGGCCGATATCCCGGACTATCTGAAACTGTCCTTTC
CGGAAGGCTTCAAATGGGAACGTGTTATGAACTTCGAAGATGGCGGTGTGGTTACCGTCACGCAGGATAG
CTCTCTGCAAGACGGTGAATTTATTTATAAAGTGAAGCTGCGCGGCACCAATTTCCCGAGCGATGGTCCG
GTTATGCAGAAAAAGACGATGGGCTGGGAAGCGAGTTCCGAACGTATGTACCCGGAAGACGGTGCCCTGA
AAGGCGAAATCAAGCAGCGCCTGAAACTGAAGGATGGCGGTCACTATGACGCAGAAGTGAAAACCACGTA
CAAGGCTAAAAAGCCGGTCCAACTGCCGGGTGCATACAACGTGAACATCAAGCTGGATATCACCAGCCAT
AACGAAGACTATACGATCGTTGAACAGTACGAACGTGCAGAAGGCCGCCACTCTACCGGCGGTATGGATG
AACTGTACAAATAAGGTACCCGGGGATCCTCTAGAGTCGACCTGCAGGCATGCAAGCTTGGCTGTTTTGG
CGGATGAGAGAAGATTTTCAGCCTGATACAGATTAAATCAGAACGCAGAAGCGGTCTGATAAAACAGAAT
TTGCCTGGCGGCAGTAGCGCGGTGGTCCCACCTGACCCCATGCCGAACTCAGAAGTGAAACGCCGTAGCG
CCGATGGTAGTGTGGGGTCTCCCCATGCGAGAGTAGGGAACTGCCAGGCATCAAATAAAACGAAAGGCTC
AGTCGAAAGACTGGGCCTTTCGTTTTATCTGTTGTTTGTCGGTGAACGCTCTCCTGAGTAGGACAAATCC
GCCGGGAGCGGATTTGAACGTTGCGAAGCAACGGCCCGGAGGGTGGCGGGCAGGACGCCCGCCATAAACT
GCCAGGCATCAAATTAAGCAGAAGGCCATCCTGACGGATGGCCTTTTTGCGTTTCTACAAACTCTTTTGT
TTATTTTTCTAAATACATTCAAATATGTATCCGCTCATGAGACAATAACCCTGATAAATGCTTCAATAAT
ATTGAAAAAGGAAGAGTATGAGTATTCAACATTTCCGTGTCGCCCTTATTCCCTTTTTTGCGGCATTTTG
CCTTCCTGTTTTTGCTCACCCAGAAACGCTGGTGAAAGTAAAAGATGCTGAAGATCAGTTGGGTGCACGA
GTGGGTTACATCGAACTGGATCTCAACAGCGGTAAGATCCTTGAGAGTTTTCGCCCCGAAGAACGTTTTC
CAATGATGAGCACTTTTAAAGTTCTGCTATGTGGCGCGGTATTATCCCGTGTTGACGCCGGGCAAGAGCA
ACTCGGTCGCCGCATACACTATTCTCAGAATGACTTGGTTGAGTACTCACCAGTCACAGAAAAGCATCTT
ACGGATGGCATGACAGTAAGAGAATTATGCAGTGCTGCCATAACCATGAGTGATAACACTGCGGCCAACT
TACTTCTGACAACGATCGGAGGACCGAAGGAGCTAACCGCTTTTTTGCACAACATGGGGGATCATGTAAC
TCGCCTTGATCGTTGGGAACCGGAGCTGAATGAAGCCATACCAAACGACGAGCGTGACACCACGATGCCT
GCAGCAATGGCAACAACGTTGCGCAAACTATTAACTGGCGAACTACTTACTCTAGCTTCCCGGCAACAAT
TAATAGACTGGATGGAGGCGGATAAAGTTGCAGGACCACTTCTGCGCTCGGCCCTTCCGGCTGGCTGGTT
TATTGCTGATAAATCTGGAGCCGGTGAGCGTGGGTCTCGCGGTATCATTGCAGCACTGGGGCCAGATGGT
AAGCCCTCCCGTATCGTAGTTATCTACACGACGGGGAGTCAGGCAACTATGGATGAACGAAATAGACAGA
TCGCTGAGATAGGTGCCTCACTGATTAAGCATTGGTAACTGTCAGACCAAGTTTACTCATATATACTTTA
GATTGATT
[125 nt withheld, positions 4261-4385]
CGCCGGCTTTCCCC
Features (pLannotate 1.2.2; 16 found; start..end, strand, type, name):
    429..662     +  rep_origin     ori (fragment): high-copy-number ColE1/pMB1/pBR322/pUC origin of replication
    874..1019    -  CDS            CmR (fragment): chloramphenicol acetyltransferase; cat; confers resistance to chloramphenicol
   1021..1042    +  misc_feature   bom (fragment): basis of mobility region from pBR322
   1141..1196    -  rep_origin     RSF ori (fragment): Plasmids containing the RSF 1030 origin of replication can be propagated in E. coli cells that contain additional plasmids with compatible origins.
   1284..1829    -  rep_origin     p15A ori: Plasmids containing the medium-copy-number p15A origin of replication can be propagated in E. coli cells that contain a second plasmid with the ColE1 origin.
   1868..1986    -  CDS            TcR (fragment): tetracycline efflux protein; tet; confers resistance to tetracycline
   1996..2014    +  promoter       tet promoter (fragment): E. coli promoter for tetracycline efflux protein gene
   2025..2043    +  promoter       T7 promoter: promoter for bacteriophage T7 RNA polymerase
   2086..2793    +  CDS            mCherry: mCherry is a basic (constitutively fluorescent) red fluorescent protein published in 2004, derived from Discosoma sp.. It is reported to be a very rapidly-maturing monomer with low acid sensitivity.
   2797..2841    +  misc_feature   MCS (fragment): pUC18/19 multiple cloning site
   2925..3040    +  ncRNA          5S rRNA: Accession: RF00001 - 5S ribosomal RNA
   3044..3130    +  terminator     rrnB T1 terminator: Escherichia coli rrnB; transcription terminator T1 from the E. coli rrnB gene
   3222..3249    +  terminator     rrnB T2 terminator: transcription terminator T2 from the E. coli rrnB gene
   3268..3359    +  promoter       AmpR promoter: bla
   3360..4220    +  CDS            AmpR: β-lactamase; bla; confers resistance to ampicillin, carbenicillin, and related antibiotics
   4262..243     +  rep_origin     M13 ori (across the origin) (sequence partly withheld): M13 bacteriophage origin of replication; arrow indicates direction of (+) strand synthesis
