[The description below was written by a language model from this plasmid's Addgene catalogue record and pLannotate feature annotations shown in this document.]
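Description:
pAB213 is a 4.4 kb bacterial expression plasmid used as a reporter in synthetic biology work, carrying mCherry under control of a bacteriophage T7 promoter. It is propagated in E. coli from a p15A origin of replication and selected with ampicillin through a complete bla (β-lactamase) gene driven by its own AmpR promoter. The catalogue entry lists the plasmid as high copy, although p15A is generally regarded as a medium-copy origin. Its practical advantage is compatibility with ColE1-type plasmids, so a second construct can be maintained in the same cell. The annotation also picks up an M13 phage origin spanning the sequence start, along with short fragments of a ColE1-type origin, an RSF origin, bom, a chloramphenicol acetyltransferase gene, a tetracycline resistance gene and the tet promoter. These are partial matches, most likely remnants of the parental backbone, and should not be taken as functional elements.

The expression cassette consists of the T7 promoter followed shortly downstream by the full mCherry coding sequence, a monomeric, rapidly maturing red fluorescent protein derived from Discosoma. This is followed by a remnant of a pUC-type multiple cloning site and the rrnB region, comprising a 5S rRNA segment and the T1 and T2 transcription terminators. Because E. coli RNA polymerase does not recognise the T7 promoter, red fluorescence depends on T7 RNA polymerase activity supplied from elsewhere in the cell. The associated publication describes blue light-inducible T7 RNA polymerases, so pAB213 most plausibly serves as the fluorescent readout for the activity of those light-controlled polymerases, expressed from a compatible plasmid or from the host.
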