Addgene plasmid #101677: pAB213
Purpose: mCherry under T7 promoter control
Depositing lab: Mustafa Khammash. Depositing organization: ETH Zurich (Swiss Federal Institute of Technology). Publication: Dynamic Blue Light-Inducible T7 RNA Polymerases (Opto-T7RNAPs) for Precise Spatiotemporal Gene Expression Control. Baumschlager A, Aoki SK, Khammash M. ACS Synth Biol. 2017 Nov 17;6(11):2157-2167. doi: 10.1021/acssynbio.7b00169. Epub 2017 Oct 18. PubMed 29045151.
Backbone
  Vector backbone: p15A
  Vector type: Bacterial Expression, Synthetic Biology
Growth in bacteria
  Bacterial resistance: Ampicillin, 100 μg/mL
  Growth temperature: 37°C
  Growth strain: DH5alpha
  Copy number: High Copy
Gene/Insert
  Gene/Insert name: mCherry under T7 promoter control
Terms and licenses: Academic/Nonprofit Terms; Industry Terms: Not Available to Industry
How to cite: pAB213 was a gift from Mustafa Khammash (Addgene plasmid # 101677 ; http://n2t.net/addgene:101677 ; RRID:Addgene_101677)
